>Addgene plasmid #154838 | pMS74 (synthetic guide::∆HYGR::unc-54 3' UTR^SEC) | depositor full sequence | sequence record 299733 | pMS74 (synthetic guide::∆HYGR::unc-54 3' UTR^SEC) sequence 11930 bps
TGTGAAATTGTTATCCGCTGGTATCAGCTCACTCAAAGGCGGTAATACGGTTATCCACAGAATCAGGGGA
TAACGCAGGAAAGAACATGTGAGCAAAAGGCCAGCAAAAGACCAGGAACCGTAAAAAGGCCGCGTTGCTG
GCGTTTTTCCATAGGCTCCGCCCCCCTGACGAGCATCACAAAAATCGACGCTCAAGTCAGAGGTGGCGAA
ACCCGACAGGACTATAAAGATACCAGGCGTTTCCCCCTGGAAGCTCCCTCGTGCGCTCTCCTGTTCCGAC
CCTGCCGCTTACCGGATACCTGTCCGCCTTTCTCCCTTCGGGAAGCGTGGCGCTTTCTCATAGCTCACGC
TGTAGGTATCTCAGTTCGGTGTAGGTCGTTCGCTCCAAGCTGGGCTGTGTGCACGAACCCCCCGTTCAGC
CCGACCGCTGCGCCTTATCCGGTAACTATCGTCTTGAGTCCAACCCGGTAAGACACGACTTATCGCCACT
GGCAGCAGCCACTGGTAACAGGATTAGCAGAGCGAGGTATGTAGGCGGTGCTACAGAGTTCTTGAAGTGG
TGGCCTAACTACGGCTACACTAGAAGGACAGTATTTGGTATCTGCGCTCTGCTGAAGCCAGTTACCTTCG
GAAAAAGAGTTGGTAGCTCTTGATCCGGCAAACAAACCACCGCTGGTAGCGGTGGTTTTTTTGTTTGCAA
GCAGCAGATTACGCGCAGAAAAAAAGGATCTCAAGAAGATCCTTTGATCTTTTCTACGGGGTCTGACGCT
CAGTGGAACGAAAACTCACGTTAAGGGATTTTGGTCATGAGATTATCAAAAAGGATCTTCACCTAGATCC
TTTTAAATTAAAAATGAAGTTTTAAATCAATCTAAAGTATATATGAGTAAACTTGGTCTGACAGTTACCA
ATGCTTAATCAGTGAGGCACCTATCTCAGCGATCTGTCTATTTCGTTCATCCATAGTTGCCTGACTCCCC
GTCGTGTAGATAACTACGATACGGGAGGGCTTACCATCTGGCCCCAGTGCTGCAATGATACCGCGAGACC
CACGCTCACCGGCTCCAGATTTATCAGCAATAAACCAGCCAGCCGGAAGGGCCGAGCGCAGAAGTGGTCC
TGCAACTTTATCCGCCTCCATCCAGTCTATTAATTGTTGCCGGGAAGCTAGAGTAAGTAGTTCGCCAGTT
AATAGTTTGCGCAACGTTGTTGCCATTGCTACAGGCATCGTGGTGTCACGCTCGTCGTTTGGTATGGCTT
CATTCAGCTCCGGTTCCCAACGATCAAGGCGAGTTACATGATCCCCCATGTTGTGCAAAAAAGCGGTTAG
CTCCTTCGGTCCTCCGATCGTTGTCAGAAGTAAGTTGGCCGCAGTGTTATCACTCATGGTTATGGCAGCA
CTGCATAATTCTCTTACTGTCATGCCATCCGTAAGATGCTTTTCTGTGACTGGTGAGTACTCAACCAAGT
CATTCTGAGAATAGTGTATGCGGCGACCGAGTTGCTCTTGCCCGGCGTCAATACGGGATAATACCGCGCC
ACATAGCAGAACTTTAAAAGTGCTCATCATTGGAAAACGTTCTTCGGGGCGAAAACTCTCAAGGATCTTA
CCGCTGTTGAGATCCAGTTCGATGTAACCCACTCGTGCACCCAACTGATCTTCAGCATCTTTTACTTTCA
CCAGCGTTTCTGGGTGAGCAAAAACAGGAAGGCAAAATGCCGCAAAAAAGGGAATAAGGGCGACACGGAA
ATGTTGAATACTCATACTCTTCCTTTTTCAATATTATTGAAGCATTTATCAGGGTTATTGTCTCATGAGC
GGATACATATTTGAATGTATTTAGAAAAATAAACAAATAGGGGTTCCGCGCACATTTCCCCGAAAAGTGC
CACCTGACGTCTAAGAAACCATTATTATCATGACATTAACCTATAAAAATAGGCGTATCACGAGGCCCTT
TCGTCTCGCGCGTTTCGGTGATGACGGTGAAAACCTCTGACACATGCAGCTCCCGGAGACGGTCACAGCT
TGTCTGTAAGCGGATGCCGGGAGCAGACAAGCCCGTCAGGGCGCGTCAGCGGGTGTTGGCGGGTGTCGGG
GCTGGCTTAACTATGCGGCATCAGAGCAGATTGTACTGAGAGTGCACCATATGCGGTGTGAAATACCGCA
CAGATGCGTAAGGAGAAAATACCGCATCAGGCGCCATTCGCCATTCAGGCTGCGCAACTGTTGGGAAGGG
CGATCGGTGCGGGCCTCTTCGCTATTACGCCAGCTGGCGAAAGGGGGATGTGCTGCAAGGCGATTAAGTT
GGGTAACGCCAGCACGTGTGTTTTTGAACACGGCGATATGTATCTGTAGATCATCCCCAATTTTCAACAA
TGAATCTAAATACTGAACTTTTTGTGTAATCTTTAGTGCAGAAAAATGACCAAAATCAGCGATTTTCCGA
TTATACCCAAAATATCTCAGCTCAATGAGCACCTATAAAAATGTAAAAATAAAGAAAGTAGTCGAACCAT
ATTTTGTAAAGGCTAAAAAACTGAATAAATTTTTATCCATCCAGCGCGGCGTTACAATCCGTGGCCCATG
TCACGCACGGCTTTCAAAGAAAAAAAAACAGTCTGTTTGCGCGACATCGATCTGGCAAAAATCCTAAAAA
CGACTATGCGTGGCTCACTTTATATTAATATGAAAAATACAAACTTGGTGGTGCAGGTGCTGCAGAGGCC
ATCGATGAAGAAGTGGAGGCCTTGTTGTCGATCTACAAAATTGTATGGTTGTTTGAGATTTTCCTTGAAA
CGCTCTCAATCTTGGATATGATATAAATTCTGGATAAGATATGATGGATATGATCTATGTTTGATAGAGT
GCATTTGAAAGGATAACGGCCCTGCAGACATTTTTGAAAAAATAACAAACATTTAATTTTCTCACTCGTT
TAGGCTATTCCCCTATTTTTGATATTCCTTCGCACATATGAAAACTACTTTTTTTCGAAACTGTTAACTC
CAGAATTTATAAATCTATAGCCCTTACTTGATTATTTATTATCATGGTTACTCACCTCATGTCTCTTTCT
CTTTTCAAGAAGTCTTCGTTCATATCTGTTGTCTCTTTCCTCCTTTTGAATCTCTGCTTTGCTCTTCGCC
ATTGTTTCCTGAAAATAATGTAACTTGAATTGTGTAATATACTTTTTTAATTTGAATTTGGCTTGTAACG
CGGAATCACTACGTGCGGGATCATTTCTTACTAGAAAACCCAGAAAATGCCATATTTCACTTATCTCGGG
GTCATTTCTAATTAGAAAAGCTACAAAAACCATTTCTAATTACGGTGACTTTAGAACTGGTCGAAATAGC
TAATTAGAAATGGGTTTTTGCTAATTAGAGGTGACTCTATGTTATCTGAGTAAGCCTCGTTTGTATGTAA
ACTCACAGTACTAATAAATGCAAGACACCCGGGTTTGTCTAGATATGAAATAATTGAAATATCAATTCTG
ACAGACAATAATGGTAATCTTGATAAGGAGTTCCACGCCCAGGAGAACACGTTAGTTTTCTTGTTTTTGA
TTGCGTGCGTTATTTTGGAGAAAAACTCGATTTTTTACAAAATAATTTTTTGAAAGGAACACTGTTCAAT
AAGTTTTGTCTTTTTTCTCAGTTGTGATACGGTTTTTTATTCTTTTTTGTAGTTATACAGAAGACCGCCT
GCAGGGGACAGTCCTGCCGAGGTGGAGGGACCGTTACGTCTACCGTCACTTCGCCTCCGCCGCCCTCCCA
ATCCCAGAGGTCCTCGACATCGGAGAGTTCTCCGAGTCCCTCACCTACTGCATCTCCCGTCGTGCCCAAG
GAGTCACCCTCCAAGACCTCCCAGAGACCGAGCTCCCAGCCGTCCTCCAACCAGTCGCCGAGGCCATGGA
CGCCATCGCCGCCGCCGACCTCTCCCAAACCTCCGGATTCGGACCATTCGGACCACAAGGAATCGGACAA
TACACCACCTGGCGTGACTTCATCTGCGCCATCGCCGACCCACACGTCTACCACTGGCAAACCGTCATGG
ACGACACCGTCTCCGCCTCCGTCGCCCAAGCCCTCGACGAGCTCATGCTCTGGGCCGAGGACTGCCCAGA
GGTCCGTCACCTCGTCCACGCCGACTTCGGATCCAACAACGTCCTCACCGACAACGGACGTATCACCGCC
GTCATCGACTGGTCCGAGGCCATGTTCGGAGACTCCCAATACGAGGTCGCCAACATCTTCTTCTGGCGTC
CATGGCTCGCCTGCATGGAGCAACAAACCCGTTACTTCGAGCGTCGTCACCCAGAGCTCGCCGGATCCCC
ACGTCTCCGTGCCTACATGCTCCGTATCGGACTCGACCAACTCTACCAATCCCTCGTCGACGGAAACTTC
GACGACGCCGCCTGGGCCCAAGGACGTTGCGACGCCATCGTCCGTTCCGGAGCCGGAACCGTCGGACGTA
CCCAAATCGCCCGTCGTTCCGCCGCCGTCTGGACCGACGGATGCGTCGAGGTCCTCGCCGACTCCGGAAA
CCGTCGTCCATCCACCCGTCCACGTGCCAAGGAGTAAGTCCAATTACTCTTCAACATCCCTACATGCTCT
TTCTCCCTGTGCTCCCACCCCCTATTTTTGTTATTATCAAAAAACTTCTCTTAATTTCTTTGTTTTTTAG
CTTCTTTTAAGTCACCTCTAACAATGAAATTGTGTAGATTCAAAAATAGAATTAATTCGTAATAAAAAGT
CGAAAAAAATTGTGCTCCCTCCCCCCATTAATAATAATTCTATCCCAAAATCTACACAATGTTCTGTGTA
CACTTCTTATGTTTTTTACTTCTGATAAATTTTTTTGAAACATCATAGAAAAAACCGCACACAAAATACC
TTATCATATGTTACGTTTCAGTTTATGACCGCAATTTTTACTAGTGCAGGAGCTGTAAGTTTAAAATAAC
TTCGTATAGCATACATTATACGAAGTTATTTTCAGGGAGAGCAAAAGCTTATCTCCGAGGAGGACCTCTA
AGGATGATCGACGCCAACGTCGTTGAATTTTCAAATTTTAAATACTGAATATTTGTTTTTTTTCCTATTA
TTTATTTATTCTCTTTGTGTTTTTTTTCTTGCTTTCTAAAAAATTAATTCAATCCAAATCTAAACATTTT
TTTTTCTCTTTCCGTCTCCCAATTCGTATTCCGCTCCTCTCATCTGAACACAATGTGCAAGTTTATTTAT
CTTCTCGCTTTCATTTCATTAGGACGTGGGGGGAATTGGTGGAAGGGGGAAACACACAAAAGGATGATGG
AAATGAAATAAGGACACACAATATGCAACAACATTCAATTCAGAAATATGGAGGAAGGTTTAAAAGAAAA
CATAAAAATATATAGAGGAGGAAGGAAACTAGCTGCCCTCGATTGTCTATCTTCCATTCTCACCAAGTTT
CAACAACTTTATTCAGTCATTCTTCTCTGGTTCATTTCCCAACCAATCTTCCCGAATAAAGCCCATCTGT
CCTTTCGGCCACATTCCTCACCTACATCCGTACTCCTTATCTCCCGTTCTTATCCAGTCTTTTATCGTCT
CTGCGTCTCGCACACTGTCTCGTCGGTAATGTAAAAAAAAAACAAAAAAAACTTGAAAACTTGCGGAAAG
ATTTCCTAATAAAAGGAGACGAATCCGGTAGGAAATCGACAAGTCTCTGCTTCTCGAAGACTAGGTGAGT
TACATTTCTTTGGCCGAATTATTTTGAAATCCTAAATTTGATAATTTCAGAGATGTCTGTAAAACTTGCG
TGTTATGTGACGGCTTCGGTCACTGTCGCCACTCTTATGGTATGCTTCATGACCATGTCAACCATCTACT
CGGAGGTTGATGGATTCAGAGAGAAGCTTGATACCGAGATGAATGTGTTCAGAGTGAGTTAAATTATATT
TTGAATTTTAAATAATTTTTAATTTTCTAGCAATCTACCAATGGATTGTGGAAGGACATAGTTGTCATCG
GAAGATCTAGCAAGCGTGTCCGTTGTCAATATGAAGAGACCAACGCTACCCCAACTCCACATGCTGATGG
ATCCCCATCTGCTCCACCAGGTCAACCACCAGCAGTTCCACCAGTCTTCAACCAGCCAAAGACTCCAAAT
GGAGCCAATGGAAATGGACCAACCTGCAACTGCAATGCTGATAACAAGTGCCCAGCTGGACCATCCGGAC
CAAAGGGAGTTCCAGGAGTTCCAGGACTCGACGGAGTTCCAGGACTTGACGGTGTTCCAGGAGTTGGAGC
TGATGATATCGCTCCACAACGCGAGTCTGTCGGATGCTTCACTTGCCCACAAGGACCAGTTGGACCACCA
GGAGCTCTTGGAAGACCAGGACCACGTGGACTTCCAGGACCAAGAGGACAAAATGGAAACCCAGGAAGAG
ATGGACAACCAGGACATCCAGGAGAGCAAGGATCATCCGGTCAAATCGGAAAGATCGGAGAGCCAGGACC
ACCAGGAGAGAAGGGACGCGACGCCGAGCATCCAATCGGAAGACCAGGACCAAAGGGACCAAGAGGAGAT
CAAGGACCAACAGGACCAGCTGGACAGAACGGTCTTCACGGACCACCAGGAGAGCCAGGAACCGTTGGAC
CAGAAGGACCATCTGGAAAGCAAGGACGTCAAGGACCAGACGGAACCCAGGGAGAGACTGGACCAGACGG
AAGACCAGGAAAGGATGCCGAGTACTGCCAGTGCCCAGACAAGTCTCCACCATCAGAGGCTGTCAACGCC
AACCGTGGATACAGAAATATCTAAATTGTTGGTGTTTTCTAATAAAATATTTGAGATTCAGTGAGACTTT
TTTCTTGGCGGCACAATAAAGTTTCCTCTTTTTGTTGGGTCACTCAACGAACACAATACAAATATTTGAG
CGCTCGCATTTTTCTCAACCTTTCGGGTTTAAAGCACTTCAAAATGGAATTGAAGAGAGATTGTGAAAGT
ACATCAGACAGAATCACATTTTGATAGCATTCACTTCACTCAGATGCAAACTTTTCAGTGACTATAAAAA
GTCATAAAATAATAACATTAAAAAAGCAAATAAATTAGCGAGAGAATTTTTTGACAAAAAGAAAGAAGAG
TGATAGAGAAGAAGGGAATGCTTGAAAGGATTTTGCATTTATCTTAATCACCGTCTTCGAGAAGACGAAC
CATGGCGCCAGTTTCAGAATCCAAGTTTCTAATATAGTTCATCACAATGTTGACGTTGGTCCAACCTCCG
GCTTGCATAATCTCTGGGATGGAAACTCCAGCGCGAGCCATGTCACGGGCAGCTCCGACACGGGCGGAAT
GTCCAGACCAAGCCAAGTAACGTTGTCCGGAATCATCCTTGGCTCCGTAGATGAGACGGTGGGTAGCTTC
GAAGATTCCTGAAAATTTATTTTCAGCTTATTCTTAGCTAATATGTTGTTTAAACTTACCTTCAAGAGCT
CGAGTCGAGAGTTGTGATGTTGCACTCGGGGCAGCAACTCCGTTCTTGCGAACACGACAGAACAGGTAGT
TGTTTGGATCATCGGCGACTCCGGAAACCGAAATCCAGCGCTCAACGAGCTTGGTAACTCCAAGGGAGAG
CGCTTTTTCGACTCCGGCAGTCGAGACCAGCGTTTTTGTACGTCCGATGTGGATGAGCATTCTTCCTCCG
TCTGTGCGACTAATATCCTTGACGCGAATGCGGGCAATTTCGGCGATACGGAGAAGTGTGTTGTAAGCAA
TTCCGAGGAAGGCGAGGTTTCGGATGTCCTGGCAACGATCGGAATTTTCCATAAGAGAACGGACCTGATC
GAAGTCGGTTCTGAAAATTTCGTCAAGTCTTAGGATTGAATACATTAATATTTAAACTTACCTTTCGAAG
GCGAGGGCTTGCTTGGCTCTCTCTCCAGCATCAACATTTTCCTTGCGGATACGTCTCATTACGAGAGATA
CGGCATTAGAATCTGATGGGCGTGGAAGTCCAGATCGGCGATGGAGCATATTGAGCTGTCCGAGATGTTG
TTGGATCGTCTTCACCGCCAATCCACGAGCTTGGAGGTAGAGCAAGTAGTCACGAACGTCTTCTGGCTCG
GCTGGGAACCACTTGCGGTTGTTAAGCTTGCACCAGGCAGCCCAAGAACGGCACACTGAGAGAAGCATCT
TCCAGGTGTGCTCGGAGAAGGCTTGTCTGTCACGGAACATATCCATGAGGTTCTTGCGAACTTCATCACT
TGTCGCGTCAACTGGAAGTGCTGGAAGATTTTGATGAACAGTGAGAAGATTTGACATATTTTCGAAGTTT
TTTAGATGCACTAGAACAAAGCGTGTTGGCTTCCTCTGAGCCCGCTTTCCTTATATACCCGCATTCTGCA
GCCTTACAGAATGTTCTAGAAGGTCCTAGATGCATTCGTTTGAAAATACTCCCGGTGGGTGCAAAGAGAC
GCAGACGGAAAATGTATCTGGGTCTCTTTATTGTGTACACTACTTTTCCATGTACCGAATGTGAGTCGCC
CTCCTTTTGCAACAAGCAGCTCGAATGTTCTAGAAAAAGGTGGAAAATAGTATAAATACCGTTGAAAATA
AATACCGAACAACATTTGCTCTAATTGTGAAATTAGAAATCTTCAAACTATAATCATGTCACTTTACCAC
TATTTCCGTCCAGCTCAACGTTCCGTTTTTGGTGATCATTTTTGCTTTCGTCGTAAATCTACACACGCGT
CTCTTCCGTGCGAGAGTCCAAGCCAGCAGCCAAATTCGTTGACTGAGTATTCAACGTTTATACGTTGTCG
GCAACGAGAAATAGGAAAATGCATCGGGAAATGTTCTTTTTTCGATTTTTTCCAAGGTTTTGACAAATTT
TACCACGAATTTTGCTATGTTTTCAATTAAAAAATATGTTATTCAACTGTTTCTATGAGGAAAATAAGGC
TTTGCATGTAATTTTCTTATTCAGCATAATTTTTAATTAATTTGAATTTTCTGTCCTAACGTTTATTTTG
TTTTCTTGGTTATGACTGATCTGAAATTAATTTTTGAATTTTAAGGTAATATGTCAGGCGGTGCCGCAAG
TTTGTACAAAAAAGCAGGCTCCATGAAAAAGCCTGAACTCACCGCGACGTCTGTCGAGAAGTTTCTGATC
GAAAAGTTCGACAGCGTCTCCGACCTGATGCAGCTCTCGGAGGGCGAAGAATCTCGTGCTTTCAGCTTCG
ATGTAGGAGGGCGTGGATATGTCCTGCGGGTAAATAGCTGCGCCGATGGTTTCTACAAAGATCGTTATGT
TTATCGGCACTTTGCATCGGCCGCGCTCCCGATTCCGGAAGTGCTTGACATTGGGGAATTCAGCGAGAGC
CTGACCTATTGCATCTCCCGCCGTGCACAGGGTGTCACGTTGCAAGACCTGCCTGAAACCGAACTGCCCG
CTGTTCTGCAGCCGGTCGCGGAGGCCATGGATGCGATCGCTGCGGCCGATCTTAGCCAGACGAGCGGGTT
CGGCCCATTCGGACCGCAAGGAATCGGTCAATACACTACATGGCGTGATTTCATATGCGCGATTGCTGAT
CCCCATGTGTATCACTGGCAAACTGTGATGGACGACACCGTCAGTGCGTCCGTCGCGCAGGCTCTCGATG
AGCTGATGCTTTGGGCCGAGGACTGCCCCGAAGTCCGGCACCTCGTGCACGCGGATTTCGGCTCCAACAA
TGTCCTGACGGACAATGGCCGCATAACAGCGGTCATTGACTGGAGCGAGGCGATGTTCGGGGATTCCCAA
TACGAGGTCGCCAACATCTTCTTCTGGAGGCCGTGGTTGGCTTGTATGGAGCAGCAGACGCGCTACTTCG
AGCGGAGGCATCCGGAGCTTGCAGGATCGCCGCGGCTCCGGGCGTATATGCTCCGCATTGGTCTTGACCA
ACTCTATCAGAGCTTGGTTGACGGCAATTTCGATGATGCAGCTTGGGCGCAGGGTCGATGCGACGCAATC
GTCCGATCCGGAGCCGGGACTGTCGGGCGTACACAAATCGCCCGCAGAAGCGCGGCCGTCTGGACCGATG
GCTGTGTAGAAGTACTCGCCGATAGTGGAAACCGACGCCCCAGCACTCGTCCGAGGGCAAAGGAATAGAC
CCAGCTTTCTTGTACAAAGTGGGTCCAATTACTCTTCAACATCCCTACATGCTCTTTCTCCCTGTGCTCC
CACCCCCTATTTTTGTTATTATCAAAAAACTTCTCTTAATTTCTTTGTTTTTTAGCTTCTTTTAAGTCAC
CTCTAACAATGAAATTGTGTAGATTCAAAAATAGAATTAATTCGTAATAAAAAGTCGAAAAAAATTGTGC
TCCCTCCCCCCATTAATAATAATTCTATCCCAAAATCTACACAATGTTCTGTGTACACTTCTTATGTTTT
TTACTTCTGATAAATTTTTTTGAAACATCATAGAAAAAACCGCACACAAAATACCTTATCATATGTTACG
TTTCAGTTTATGACCGCAATTTTTAATAACTTCGTATAGCATACATTATACGAAGTTATTTTCAGGGAGC
CGGATCTGAGCTCTTAAGACGAAGTGAGTTTGCTACCATCATGGAATCAGGAGGACATTTCGACAATGTC
ATATAATGTTTGAAAAATGATTTTAACAAGGGTCTCATTCGAGATAAGCAATGCTCTGAGCAAGTGGCTC
GTCGTCTTCAAGAATCTCTTGTTGATATTCATTTGGATCCTGTTTTGCACGAAGCATGTGCCATGGATAT
TCAGAGTTTTTGCAAAAAAGTTCCGCCAGGTCAAACAATCTTTTTAATTTTTATATGATACTTCGGGTGT
ATTTTTCTTCTTTTTCCTGTTCATTTTCGCTTTTTTCTCACTTTTTTGTAACAAAATCTCTCACTTTTCT
GTAAGTCTTAACAAAAGTTCAATTGGCTCGATCAAGTAAAATTTCGGCCGTATGAACGTTTTCAAAGGTT
TTCATTTTTTTTTAAGTTCATTCACAATATCATGAATCTCTCGTCCTTTGGTTTCCGGTAAGTAGCGAAA
TAATATAAGCATACTTATAAATGAAGGAATTGAATATAGAATAAGGAAAGCATAACTACCAATAACGGAA
TATAGAGGTAATACTGTAAATGTACTGATAACCACCATTACAGTATTCATTGAATATGCCACAGATTGAG
CAATACTACGATGTTTTTGAGGTACCAGTTCAGAGGATATAAACCACGAAATTGGACCAACTCCAGTTCT
GAAATTTCATTATTCGATTAAATCAAAATATATTTGAAAAACCTCACCCATAAGTATAACCGTAGATGAT
CAATGCAACTAGGCATCCGTATTTCATCGGGTCAATCAGAATACGTATTTTTGCGAAGAATACGAATGCA
ATTAGAGCTAAATTATTGAGAAATGTGAAGAGAAGGAGAAGCTTGCGTCGACCAACTCTGTAAACTTATT
CATACAATTTTGTCTTCAAATTTTGAACGTTTAAAACTATCTTATTCAATGAGTTAGCGGGTTTTTATAG
TGAGTTAGTTCACGATTATCTAATAAAACTATGTCCAAACATCCTAACTGCGACCGTATTCTCACTAACT
CGTCTTAAAAACGTTGAGATTATTTTAAACCCTTCTTCAGTACAACTACAGTACTGATGCACAAATACAA
TAATAATAATACATTCAGACATACTCTGAACAATGTAACTTGTTTTTGTTATACTGTGGTAACATTTATT
GAAATGAAATATAACCTTACTTTTCAATCACAATTCCACCAGTAATTGTTCCAGAAACATAAGCTAAACC
CATTGCAGTTGTACTCCATTCAGCAATTTCTGACTCAACATTTGCATTTTCTAGAAAGAAAGTAGAGGAT
AAAAGAAGAGCCCATAATCCGACAGGGCCC
Features (pLannotate 1.2.2; 18 found; start..end, strand, type, name):
    146..734     -  rep_origin     ori: high-copy-number ColE1/pMB1/pBR322/pUC origin of replication
    905..1765    -  CDS            AmpR: β-lactamase; bla; confers resistance to ampicillin, carbenicillin, and related antibiotics
   1766..1870    -  promoter       AmpR promoter: bla
   1965..2000    +  CDS            rop (fragment): Rop protein, which maintains plasmids at low copy number; rop
   2102..2201    +  misc_feature   bom (fragment): basis of mobility region from pBR322
   2207..2322    -  CDS            lacZα (fragment): LacZα fragment of β-galactosidase; lacZ fragment
   3733..4584    +  CDS            hph (fragment): KHYB_ECOLX - Experimental evidence at protein level: Swiss-Prot protein existence level 1. The aminoglycoside phosphotransferases achieve inactivation of their antibiotic substrates by phosphorylation. Only phosphorylates hygromycin and closely related compounds such as demethyl analogs and destomycin. From Escherichia coli.
   4966..4999    +  protein_bind   loxP: Cre-mediated recombination occurs in the 8-bp core sequence (GCATACAT). Cre recombinase
   5793..5939    +  CDS            sqt-1 (fragment): SQT1_CAEEL - Also known as rol-5. Protein inferred from homology: Swiss-Prot protein existence level 3. Nematode cuticles are composed largely of collagen-like proteins. The cuticle functions both as an exoskeleton and as a barrier to protect the worm from its environment. This is a collagen critical for organismal morphogenesis. Mutations in sqt-1 can lengthen, shorten, or helically twist the entire animal. From Caenorhabditis elegans.
   5972..6811    +  CDS            sqt-1 (fragment): SQT1_CAEEL - Also known as rol-5. Protein inferred from homology: Swiss-Prot protein existence level 3. Nematode cuticles are composed largely of collagen-like proteins. The cuticle functions both as an exoskeleton and as a barrier to protect the worm from its environment. This is a collagen critical for organismal morphogenesis. Mutations in sqt-1 can lengthen, shorten, or helically twist the entire animal. From Caenorhabditis elegans.
   6855..7178    -  terminator     tbb-2 terminator: tbb-2; transcription terminator for the C. elegans tubulin beta-2 gene
   7187..8317    -  CDS            cre: RECR_BPP1 - Experimental evidence at protein level: Swiss-Prot protein existence level 1. Catalyzes site-specific recombination between two 34-base- pair LOXP sites. Its role is to maintain the phage genome as a monomeric unit-copy plasmid in the lysogenic state. From Escherichia phage P1 (Bacteriophage P1).
   8666..8716    +  CDS            hsp-16.1 (fragment): HSP11_CAEEL - Also known as hsp16-1b. Experimental evidence at transcript level: Swiss-Prot protein existence level 2. From Caenorhabditis elegans.
   9097..9117    +  protein_bind   attB1: mutant version of attB; core recombination site for the Gateway® BP reaction BP Clonase™
   9123..10148   +  CDS            HygR: aminoglycoside phosphotransferase from E. coli; aph(4)-Ia; confers resistance to hygromycin
  10152..10172   -  protein_bind   attB2: mutant version of attB; core recombination site for the Gateway® BP reaction BP Clonase™
  10526..10559   +  protein_bind   loxP: Cre-mediated recombination occurs in the 8-bp core sequence (GCATACAT). Cre recombinase
  10602..10817   +  CDS            GSLG1_CAEEL (fragment): Experimental evidence at protein level: Swiss-Prot protein existence level 1. From Caenorhabditis elegans.
