>Addgene plasmid #154838 | pMS74 (synthetic guide::∆HYGR::unc-54 3' UTR^SEC) | addgene full sequence | sequence record 307904 | Addgene NGS Result
CGACAGGGCCCTGTGAAATTGTTATCCGCTGGTATCAGCTCACTCAAAGGCGGTAATACGGTTATCCACA
GAATCAGGGGATAACGCAGGAAAGAACATGTGAGCAAAAGGCCAGCAAAAGACCAGGAACCGTAAAAAGG
CCGCGTTGCTGGCGTTTTTCCATAGGCTCCGCCCCCCTGACGAGCATCACAAAAATCGACGCTCAAGTCA
GAGGTGGCGAAACCCGACAGGACTATAAAGATACCAGGCGTTTCCCCCTGGAAGCTCCCTCGTGCGCTCT
CCTGTTCCGACCCTGCCGCTTACCGGATACCTGTCCGCCTTTCTCCCTTCGGGAAGCGTGGCGCTTTCTC
ATAGCTCACGCTGTAGGTATCTCAGTTCGGTGTAGGTCGTTCGCTCCAAGCTGGGCTGTGTGCACGAACC
CCCCGTTCAGCCCGACCGCTGCGCCTTATCCGGTAACTATCGTCTTGAGTCCAACCCGGTAAGACACGAC
TTATCGCCACTGGCAGCAGCCACTGGTAACAGGATTAGCAGAGCGAGGTATGTAGGCGGTGCTACAGAGT
TCTTGAAGTGGTGGCCTAACTACGGCTACACTAGAAGAACAGTATTTGGTATCTGCGCTCTGCTGAAGCC
AGTTACCTTCGGAAAAAGAGTTGGTAGCTCTTGATCCGGCAAACAAACCACCGCTGGTAGCGGTGGTTTT
TTTGTTTGCAAGCAGCAGATTACGCGCAGAAAAAAAGGATCTCAAGAAGATCCTTTGATCTTTTCTACGG
GGTCTGACGCTCAGTGGAACGAAAACTCACGTTAAGGGATTTTGGTCATGAGATTATCAAAAAGGATCTT
CACCTAGATCCTTTTAAATTAAAAATGAAGTTTTAAATCAATCTAAAGTATATATGAGTAAACTTGGTCT
GACAGTTACCAATGCTTAATCAGTGAGGCACCTATCTCAGCGATCTGTCTATTTCGTTCATCCATAGTTG
CCTGACTCCCCGTCGTGTAGATAACTACGATACGGGAGGGCTTACCATCTGACCCCAGTGCTGCAATGAT
ACCGCGAGACCCACGCTCACCGGCTCCAGATTTATCAGCAATAAACCAGCCAGCCGGAAGGGCCGAGCGC
AGAAGTGGTCCTGCAACTTTATCCGCCTCCATCCAGTCTATTAATTGTTGCCGGGAAGCTAGAGTAAGTA
GTTCGCCAGTTAATAGTTTGCGCAACGTTGTTGCCATTGCTACAGGCATCGTGGTGTCACGCTCGTCGTT
TGGTATGGCTTCATTCAGCTCCGGTTCCCAACGATCAAGGCGAGTTACATGATCCCCCATGTTGTGCAAA
AAAGCGGTTAGCTCCTTCGGTCCTCCGATCGTTGTCAGAAGTAAGTTGGCCGCAGTGTTATCACTCATGG
TTATGGCAGCACTGCATAATTCTCTTACTGTCATGCCATCCGTAAGATGCTTTTCTGTGACTGGTGAGTA
CTCAACCAAGTCATTCTGAGAATAGTGTATGCGGCGACCGAGTTGCTCTTGCCCGGCGTCAATACGGGAT
AATACCGCGCCACATAGCAGAACTTTAAAAGTGCTCATCATTGGAAAACGTTCTTCGGGGCGAAAACTCT
CAAGGATCTTACCGCTGTTGAGATCCAGTTCGATGTAACCCACTCGTGCACCCAACTGATCTTCAGCATC
TTTTACTTTCACCAGCGTTTCTGGGTGAGCAAAAACAGGAAGGCAAAATGCCGCAAAAAAGGGAATAAGG
GCGACACGGAAATGTTGAATACTCATACTCTTCCTTTTTCAATATTATTGAAGCATTTATCAGGGTTATT
GTCTCATGAGCGGATACATATTTGAATGTATTTAGAAAAATAAACAAATAGGGGTTCCGCGCACATTTCC
CCGAAAAGTGCCACCTGACGTCTAAGAAACCATTATTATCATGACATTAACCTATAAAAATAGGCGTATC
ACGAGGCCCTTTCGTCTCGCGCGTTTCGGTGATGACGGTGAAAACCTCTGACACATGCAGCTCCCGGAGA
CGGTCACAGCTTGTCTGTAAGCGGATGCCGGGAGCAGACAAGCCCGTCAGGGCGCGTCAGCGGGTGTTGG
CGGGTGTCGGGGCTGGCTTAACTATGCGGCATCAGAGCAGATTGCACTGAGAGTGCACCATATGCGGTGT
GAAATACCGCACAGATGCGTAAGGAGAAAATACCGCATCAGGCGCCATTCGCCATTCAGGCTGCGCAACT
GTTGGGAAGGGCGATCGGTGCGGGCCTCTTCGCTATTACGCCAGCTGGCGAAAGGGGGATGTGCTGCAAG
GCGATTAAGTTGGGTAACGCCAGGGTTTTCCCCAGTCACGACGTCACAGCACGTGTGTTTTTGAACACGG
CGATATGTATCTGTAGATCATCCCCAATTTTCAACAATGAATCTAAATACTGAACTTTTTGTGTAATCTT
TAGTGCAGAAAAATGACCAAAATCAGCGATTTTCCGATTATACCCAAAATATCTCAGCTCAATGAGCACC
TATAAAAATGTAAAAATAAAGAAAGTAGTCGAACCATATTTTGTAAAGGCTAAAAAACTGAATAAATTTT
TATCCATCCAGCGCGGCGTTACAATCCGTGGCCCATGTCACGCACGGCTTTCAAAGAAAAAAAAACAGTC
TGTTTGCGCGACATCGATCTGGCAAAAATCCTAAAAACGACTATGCGTGGCTCACTTTATATTAATATGA
AAAATACAAACTTGGTGGTGCAGGTGCTGCAGAGGCCATCGATGAAGAAGTGGAGGCCTTGTTGTCGATC
TACAAAATTGTATGGTTGTTTGAGATTTTCCTTGAAACGCTCTCAATCTTGGATATGATATAAATTCTGG
ATAAGATATGATGGATATGATCTATGTTTGATAGAGTGCATTTGAAAGGATAACGGCCCTGCAGACATTT
TTGAAAAAATAACAAACATTTAATTTTCTCACTCGTTTAGGCTATTCCCCTATTTTTGATATTCCTTCGC
ACATATGAAAACTACTTTTTTTCGAAACTGTTAACTCCAGAATTTATAAATCTATAGCCCTTACTTGATT
ATTTATTATCATGGTTACTCACCTCATGTCTCTTTCTCTTTTCAAGAAGTCTTCGTTCATATCTGTTGTC
TCTTTCCTCCTTTTGAATCTCTGCTTTGCTCTTCGCCATTGTTTCCTGAAAATAATGTAACTTGAATTGT
GTAATATACTTTTTTAATTTGAATTTGGCTTGTAACGCGGAATCACTACGTGCGGGATCATTTCTTACTA
GAAAACCCAGAAAATGCCATATTTCACTTATCTCGGGGTCATTTCTAATTAGAAAAGCTACAAAAACCAT
TTCTAATTACGGTGACTTTAGAACTGGTCGAAATAGCTAATTAGAAATGGGTTTTTGCTAATTAGAGGTG
ACTCTATGTTATCTGAGTAAGCCTCGTTTGTATGTAAACTCACAGTACTAATAAATGCAAGACACCCGGG
TTTGTCTAGATATGAAATAATTGAAATATCAATTCTGACAGACAATAATGGTAATCTTGATAAGGAGTTC
CACGCCCAGGAGAACACGTTAGTTTTCTTGTTTTTGATTGCGTGCGTTATTTTGGAGAAAAACTCGATTT
TTTACAAAATAATTTTTTGAAAGGAACACTGTTCAATAAGTTTTGTCTTTTTTCTCAGTTGTGATACGGT
TTTTTATTCTTTTTTGTAGTTATACAGAAGACCGCCTGCAGGGGACAGTCCTGCCGAGGTGGAGGGACCG
TTACGTCTACCGTCACTTCGCCTCCGCCGCCCTCCCAATCCCAGAGGTCCTCGACATCGGAGAGTTCTCC
GAGTCCCTCACCTACTGCATCTCCCGTCGTGCCCAAGGAGTCACCCTCCAAGACCTCCCAGAGACCGAGC
TCCCAGCCGTCCTCCAACCAGTCGCCGAGGCCATGGACGCCATCGCCGCCGCCGACCTCTCCCAAACCTC
CGGATTCGGACCATTCGGACCACAAGGAATCGGACAATACACCACCTGGCGTGACTTCATCTGCGCCATC
GCCGACCCACACGTCTACCACTGGCAAACCGTCATGGACGACACCGTCTCCGCCTCCGTCGCCCAAGCCC
TCGACGAGCTCATGCTCTGGGCCGAGGACTGCCCAGAGGTCCGTCACCTCGTCCACGCCGACTTCGGATC
CAACAACGTCCTCACCGACAACGGACGTATCACCGCCGTCATCGACTGGTCCGAGGCCATGTTCGGAGAC
TCCCAATACGAGGTCGCCAACATCTTCTTCTGGCGTCCATGGCTCGCCTGCATGGAGCAACAAACCCGTT
ACTTCGAGCGTCGTCACCCAGAGCTCGCCGGATCCCCACGTCTCCGTGCCTACATGCTCCGTATCGGACT
CGACCAACTCTACCAATCCCTCGTCGACGGAAACTTCGACGACGCCGCCTGGGCCCAAGGACGTTGCGAC
GCCATCGTCCGTTCCGGAGCCGGAACCGTCGGACGTACCCAAATCGCCCGTCGTTCCGCCGCCGTCTGGA
CCGACGGATGCGTCGAGGTCCTCGCCGACTCCGGAAACCGTCGTCCATCCACCCGTCCACGTGCCAAGGA
GTAAGTCCAATTACTCTTCAACATCCCTACATGCTCTTTCTCCCTGTGCTCCCACCCCCTATTTTTGTTA
TTATCAAAAAACTTCTCTTAATTTCTTTGTTTTTTAGCTTCTTTTAAGTCACCTCTAACAATGAAATTGT
GTAGATTCAAAAATAGAATTAATTCGTAATAAAAAGTCGAAAAAAATTGTGCTCCCTCCCCCCATTAATA
ATAATTCTATCCCAAAATCTACACAATGTTCTGTGTACACTTCTTATGTTTTTTACTTCTGATAAATTTT
TTTGAAACATCATAGAAAAAACCGCACACAAAATACCTTATCATATGTTACGTTTCAGTTTATGACCGCA
ATTTTTACTAGTGCAGGAGCTGTAAGTTTAAAATAACTTCGTATAGCATACATTATACGAAGTTATTTTC
AGGGAGAGCAAAAGCTTATCTCCGAGGAGGACCTCTAAGGATGATCGACGCCAACGTCGTTGAATTTTCA
AATTTTAAATACTGAATATTTGTTTTTTTTCCTATTATTTATTTATTCTCTTTGTGTTTTTTTTCTTGCT
TTCTAAAAAATTAATTCAATCCAAATCTAAACATTTTTTTTTCTCTTTCCGTCTCCCAATTCGTATTCCG
CTCCTCTCATCTGAACACAATGTGCAAGTTTATTTATCTTCTCGCTTTCATTTCATTAGGACGTGGGGGG
AATTGGTGGAAGGGGGAAACACACAAAAGGATGATGGAAATGAAATAAGGACACACAATATGCAACAACA
TTCAATTCAGAAATATGGAGGAAGGTTTAAAAGAAAACATAAAAATATATAGAGGAGGAAGGAAACTAGC
TGCCCTCGATTGTCTATCTTCCATTCTCACCAAGTTTCAACAACTTTATTCAGTCATTCTTCTCTGGTTC
ATTTCCCAACCAATCTTCCCGAATAAAGCCCATCTGTCCTTTCGGCCACATTCCTCACCTACATCCGTAC
TCCTTATCTCCCGTTCTTATCCAGTCTTTTATCGTCTCTGCGTCTCGCACACTGTCTCGTCGGTAATGTA
AAAAAAAAACAAAAAAAACTTGAAAACTTGCGGAAAGATTTCCTAATAAAAGGAGACGAATCCGGTAGGA
AATCGACAAGTCTCTGCTTCTCGAAGACTAGGTGAGTTACATTTCTTTGGCCGAATTATTTTGAAATCCT
AAATTTGATAATTTCAGAGATGTCTGTAAAACTTGCGTGTTATGTGACGGCTTCGGTCACTGTCGCCACT
CTTATGGTATGCTTCATGACCATGTCAACCATCTACTCGGAGGTTGATGGATTCAGAGAGAAGCTTGATA
CCGAGATGAATGTGTTCAGAGTGAGTTAAATTATATTTTGAATTTTAAATAATTTTTAATTTTCTAGCAA
TCTACCAATGGATTGTGGAAGGACATAGTTGTCATCGGAAGATCTAGCAAGCGTGTCCGTTGTCAATATG
AAGAGACCAACGCTACCCCAACTCCACATGCTGATGGATCCCCATCTGCTCCACCAGGTCAACCACCAGC
AGTTCCACCAGTCTTCAACCAGCCAAAGACTCCAAATGGAGCCAATGGAAATGGACCAACCTGCAACTGC
AATGCTGATAACAAGTGCCCAGCTGGACCATCCGGACCAAAGGGAGTTCCAGGAGTTCCAGGACTCGACG
GAGTTCCAGGACTTGACGGTGTTCCAGGAGTTGGAGCTGATGATATCGCTCCACAACGCGAGTCTGTCGG
ATGCTTCACTTGCCCACAAGGACCAGTTGGACCACCAGGAGCTCTTGGAAGACCAGGACCACGTGGACTT
CCAGGACCAAGAGGACAAAATGGAAACCCAGGAAGAGATGGACAACCAGGACATCCAGGAGAGCAAGGAT
CATCCGGTCAAATCGGAAAGATCGGAGAGCCAGGACCACCAGGAGAGAAGGGACGCGACGCCGAGCATCC
AATCGGAAGACCAGGACCAAAGGGACCAAGAGGAGATCAAGGACCAACAGGACCAGCTGGACAGAACGGT
CTTCACGGACCACCAGGAGAGCCAGGAACCGTTGGACCAGAAGGACCATCTGGAAAGCAAGGACGTCAAG
GACCAGACGGAACCCAGGGAGAGACTGGACCAGACGGAAGACCAGGAAAGGATGCCGAGTACTGCCAGTG
CCCAGACAAGTCTCCACCATCAGAGGCTGTCAACGCCAACCGTGGATACAGAAATATCTAAATTGTTGGT
GTTTTCTAATAAAATATTTGAGATTCAGTGAGACTTTTTTCTTGGCGGCACAATAAAGTTTCCTCTTTTT
GTTGGGTCACTCAACGAACACAATACAAATATTTGAGCGCTCGCATTTTTCTCAACCTTTCGGGTTTAAA
GCACTTCAAAATGGAATTGAAGAGAGATTGTGAAAGTACATCAGACAGAATCACATTTTGATAGCATTCA
CTTCACTCAGATGCAAACTTTTCAGTGACTATAAAAAGTCATAAAATAATAACATTAAAAAAGCAAATAA
ATTAGCGAGAGAATTTTTTGACAAAAAGAAAGAAGAGTGATAGAGAAGAAGGGAATGCTTGAAAGGATTT
TGCATTTATCTTAATCACCGTCTTCGAGAAGACGAACCATGGCGCCAGTTTCAGAATCCAAGTTTCTAAT
ATAGTTCATCACAATGTTGACGTTGGTCCAACCTCCGGCTTGCATAATCTCTGGGATGGAAACTCCAGCG
CGAGCCATGTCACGGGCAGCTCCGACACGGGCGGAATGTCCAGACCAAGCCAAGTAACGTTGTCCGGAAT
CATCCTTGGCTCCGTAGATGAGACGGTGGGTAGCTTCGAAGATTCCTGAAAATTTATTTTCAGCTTATTC
TTAGCTAATATGTTGTTTAAACTTACCTTCAAGAGCTCGAGTCGAGAGTTGTGATGTTGCACTCGGGGCA
GCAACTCCGTTCTTGCGAACACGACAGAACAGGTAGTTGTTTGGATCATCGGCGACTCCGGAAACCGAAA
TCCAGCGCTCAACGAGCTTGGTAACTCCAAGGGAGAGCGCTTTTTCGACTCCGGCAGTCGAGACCAGCGT
TTTTGTACGTCCGATGTGGATGAGCATTCTTCCTCCGTCTGTGCGACTAATATCCTTGACGCGAATGCGG
GCAATTTCGGCGATACGGAGAAGTGTGTTGTAAGCAATTCCGAGGAAGGCGAGGTTTCGGATGTCCTGGC
AACGATCGGAATTTTCCATAAGAGAACGGACCTGATCGAAGTCGGTTCTGAAAATTTCGTCAAGTCTTAG
GATTGAATACATTAATATTTAAACTTACCTTTCGAAGGCGAGGGCTTGCTTGGCTCTCTCTCCAGCATCA
ACATTTTCCTTGCGGATACGTCTCATTACGAGAGATACGGCATTAGAATCTGATGGGCGTGGAAGTCCAG
ATCGGCGATGGAGCATATTGAGCTGTCCGAGATGTTGTTGGATCGTCTTCACCGCCAATCCACGAGCTTG
GAGGTAGAGCAAGTAGTCACGAACGTCTTCTGGCTCGGCTGGGAACCACTTGCGGTTGTTAAGCTTGCAC
CAGGCAGCCCAAGAACGGCACACTGAGAGAAGCATCTTCCAGGTGTGCTCGGAGAAGGCTTGTCTGTCAC
GGAACATATCCATGAGGTTCTTGCGAACTTCATCACTTGTCGCGTCAACTGGAAGTGCTGGAAGATTTTG
ATGAACAGTGAGAAGATTTGACATATTTTCGAAGTTTTTTAGATGCACTAGAACAAAGCGTGTTGGCTTC
CTCTGAGCCCGCTTTCCTTATATACCCGCATTCTGCAGCCTTACAGAATGTTCTAGAAGGTCCTAGATGC
ATTCGTTTGAAAATACTCCCGGTGGGTGCAAAGAGACGCAGACGGAAAATGTATCTGGGTCTCTTTATTG
TGTACACTACTTTTCCATGTACCGAATGTGAGTCGCCCTCCTTTTGCAACAAGCAGCTCGAATGTTCTAG
AAAAAGGTGGAAAATAGTATAAATACCGTTGAAAATAAATACCGAACAACATTTGCTCTAATTGTGAAAT
TAGAAATCTTCAAACTATAATCATGTCACTTTACCACTATTTCCGTCCAGCTCAACGTTCCGTTTTTGGT
GATCATTTTTGCTTTCGTCGTAAATCTACACACGCGTCTCTTCCGTGCGAGAGTCCAAGCCAGCAGCCAA
ATTCGTTGACTGAGTATTCAACGTTTATACGTTGTCGGCAACGAGAAATAGGAAAATGCATCGGGAAATG
TTCTTTTTTCGATTTTTTCCAAGGTTTTGACAAATTTTACCACGAATTTTGCTATGTTTTCAATTAAAAA
ATATGTTATTCAACTGTTTCTATGAGGAAAATAAGGCTTTGCATGTAATTTTCTTATTCAGCATAATTTT
TAATTAATTTGAATTTTCTGTCCTAACGTTTATTTTGTTTTCTTGGTTATGACTGATCTGAAATTAATTT
TTGAATTTTAAGGTAATATGTCAGGCGGTGCCGCAAGTTTGTACAAAAAAGCAGGCTCCATGAAAAAGCC
TGAACTCACCGCGACGTCTGTCGAGAAGTTTCTGATCGAAAAGTTCGACAGCGTCTCCGACCTGATGCAG
CTCTCGGAGGGCGAAGAATCTCGTGCTTTCAGCTTCGATGTAGGAGGGCGTGGATATGTCCTGCGGGTAA
ATAGCTGCGCCGATGGTTTCTACAAAGATCGTTATGTTTATCGGCACTTTGCATCGGCCGCGCTCCCGAT
TCCGGAAGTGCTTGACATTGGGGAATTCAGCGAGAGCCTGACCTATTGCATCTCCCGCCGTGCACAGGGT
GTCACGTTGCAAGACCTGCCTGAAACCGAACTGCCCGCTGTTCTGCAGCCGGTCGCGGAGGCCATGGATG
CGATCGCTGCGGCCGATCTTAGCCAGACGAGCGGGTTCGGCCCATTCGGACCGCAAGGAATCGGTCAATA
CACTACATGGCGTGATTTCATATGCGCGATTGCTGATCCCCATGTGTATCACTGGCAAACTGTGATGGAC
GACACCGTCAGTGCGTCCGTCGCGCAGGCTCTCGATGAGCTGATGCTTTGGGCCGAGGACTGCCCCGAAG
TCCGGCACCTCGTGCACGCGGATTTCGGCTCCAACAATGTCCTGACGGACAATGGCCGCATAACAGCGGT
CATTGACTGGAGCGAGGCGATGTTCGGGGATTCCCAATACGAGGTCGCCAACATCTTCTTCTGGAGGCCG
TGGTTGGCTTGTATGGAGCAGCAGACGCGCTACTTCGAGCGGAGGCATCCGGAGCTTGCAGGATCGCCGC
GGCTCCGGGCGTATATGCTCCGCATTGGTCTTGACCAACTCTATCAGAGCTTGGTTGACGGCAATTTCGA
TGATGCAGCTTGGGCGCAGGGTCGATGCGACGCAATCGTCCGATCCGGAGCCGGGACTGTCGGGCGTACA
CAAATCGCCCGCAGAAGCGCGGCCGTCTGGACCGATGGCTGTGTAGAAGTACTCGCCGATAGTGGAAACC
GACGCCCCAGCACTCGTCCGAGGGCAAAGGAATAGACCCAGCTTTCTTGTACAAAGTGGGTCCAATTACT
CTTCAACATCCCTACATGCTCTTTCTCCCTGTGCTCCCACCCCCTATTTTTGTTATTATCAAAAAACTTC
TCTTAATTTCTTTGTTTTTTAGCTTCTTTTAAGTCACCTCTAACAATGAAATTGTGTAGATTCAAAAATA
GAATTAATTCGTAATAAAAAGTCGAAAAAAATTGTGCTCCCTCCCCCCATTAATAATAATTCTATCCCAA
AATCTACACAATGTTCTGTGTACACTTCTTATGTTTTTTACTTCTGATAAATTTTTTTGAAACATCATAG
AAAAAACCGCACACAAAATACCTTATCATATGTTACGTTTCAGTTTATGACCGCAATTTTTAATAACTTC
GTATAGCATACATTATACGAAGTTATTTTCAGGGAGCCGGATCTGAGCTCTTAAGACGAAGTGAGTTTGC
TACCATCATGGAATCAGGAGGACATTTCGACAATGTCATATAATGTTTGAAAAATGATTTTAACAAGGGT
CTCATTCGAGATAAGCAATGCTCTGAGCAAGTGGCTCGTCGTCTTCAAGAATCTCTTGTTGATATTCATT
TGGATCCTGTTTTGCACGAAGCATGTGCCATGGATATTCAGAGTTTTTGCAAAAAAGTTCCGCCAGGTCA
AACAATCTTTTTAATTTTTATATGATACTTCGGGTGTATTTTTCTTCTTTTTCCTGTTCATTTTCGCTTT
TTTCTCACTTTTTTGTAACAAAATCTCTCACTTTTCTGTAAGTCTTAACAAAAGTTCAATTGGCTCGATC
AAGTAAAATTTCGGCCGTATGAACGTTTTCAAAGGTTTTCATTTTTTTTTAAGTTCATTCACAATATCAT
GAATCTCTCGTCCTTTGGTTTCCGGTAAGTAGCGAAATAATATAAGCATACTTATAAATGAAGGAATTGA
ATATAGAATAAGGAAAGCATAACTACCAATAACGGAATATAGAGGTAATACTGTAAATGTACTGATAACC
ACCATTACAGTATTCATTGAATATGCCACAGATTGAGCAATACTACGATGTTTTTGAGGTACCAGTTCAG
AGGATATAAACCACGAAATTGGACCAACTCCAGTTCTGAAATTTCATTATTCGATTAAATCAAAATATAT
TTGAAAAACCTCACCCATAAGTATAACCGTAGATGATCAATGCAACTAGGCATCCGTATTTCATCGGGTC
AATCAGAATACGTATTTTTGCGAAGAATACGAATGCAATTAGAGCTAAATTATTGAGAAATGTGAAGAGA
AGGAGAAGCTTGCGTCGACCAACTCTGTAAACTTATTCATACAATTTTGTCTTCAAATTTTGAACGTTTA
AAACTATCTTATTCAATGAGTTAGCGGGTTTTTATAGTGAGTTAGTTCACGATTATCTAATAAAACTATG
TCCAAACATCCTAACTGCGACCGTATTCTCACTAACTCGTCTTAAAAACGTTGAGATTATTTTAAACCCT
TCTTCAGTACAACTACAGTACTGATGCACAAATACAATAATAATAATACATTCAGACATACTCTGAACAA
TGTAACTTGTTTTTGTTATACTGTGGTAACATTTATTGAAATGAAATATAACCTTACTTTTCAATCACAA
TTCCACCAGTAATTGTTCCAGAAACATAAGCTAAACCCATTGCAGTTGTACTCCATTCAGCAATTTCTGA
CTCAACATTTGCATTTTCTAGAAAGAAAGTAGAGGATAAAAGAAGAGCCCATAATC
Features (pLannotate 1.2.2; 18 found; start..end, strand, type, name):
    157..745     -  rep_origin     ori: high-copy-number ColE1/pMB1/pBR322/pUC origin of replication
    916..1776    -  CDS            AmpR: β-lactamase; bla; confers resistance to ampicillin, carbenicillin, and related antibiotics
   1777..1881    -  promoter       AmpR promoter: bla
   1976..2011    +  CDS            rop (fragment): Rop protein, which maintains plasmids at low copy number; rop
   2113..2212    +  misc_feature   bom (fragment): basis of mobility region from pBR322
   2218..2354    -  CDS            lacZα (fragment): LacZα fragment of β-galactosidase; lacZ fragment
   3770..4621    +  CDS            hph (fragment): KHYB_ECOLX - Experimental evidence at protein level: Swiss-Prot protein existence level 1. The aminoglycoside phosphotransferases achieve inactivation of their antibiotic substrates by phosphorylation. Only phosphorylates hygromycin and closely related compounds such as demethyl analogs and destomycin. From Escherichia coli.
   5003..5036    +  protein_bind   loxP: Cre-mediated recombination occurs in the 8-bp core sequence (GCATACAT). Cre recombinase
   5830..5976    +  CDS            sqt-1 (fragment): SQT1_CAEEL - Also known as rol-5. Protein inferred from homology: Swiss-Prot protein existence level 3. Nematode cuticles are composed largely of collagen-like proteins. The cuticle functions both as an exoskeleton and as a barrier to protect the worm from its environment. This is a collagen critical for organismal morphogenesis. Mutations in sqt-1 can lengthen, shorten, or helically twist the entire animal. From Caenorhabditis elegans.
   6009..6848    +  CDS            sqt-1 (fragment): SQT1_CAEEL - Also known as rol-5. Protein inferred from homology: Swiss-Prot protein existence level 3. Nematode cuticles are composed largely of collagen-like proteins. The cuticle functions both as an exoskeleton and as a barrier to protect the worm from its environment. This is a collagen critical for organismal morphogenesis. Mutations in sqt-1 can lengthen, shorten, or helically twist the entire animal. From Caenorhabditis elegans.
   6892..7215    -  terminator     tbb-2 terminator: tbb-2; transcription terminator for the C. elegans tubulin beta-2 gene
   7224..8354    -  CDS            cre: RECR_BPP1 - Experimental evidence at protein level: Swiss-Prot protein existence level 1. Catalyzes site-specific recombination between two 34-base- pair LOXP sites. Its role is to maintain the phage genome as a monomeric unit-copy plasmid in the lysogenic state. From Escherichia phage P1 (Bacteriophage P1).
   8703..8753    +  CDS            hsp-16.1 (fragment): HSP11_CAEEL - Also known as hsp16-1b. Experimental evidence at transcript level: Swiss-Prot protein existence level 2. From Caenorhabditis elegans.
   9134..9154    +  protein_bind   attB1: mutant version of attB; core recombination site for the Gateway® BP reaction BP Clonase™
   9160..10185   +  CDS            HygR: aminoglycoside phosphotransferase from E. coli; aph(4)-Ia; confers resistance to hygromycin
  10189..10209   -  protein_bind   attB2: mutant version of attB; core recombination site for the Gateway® BP reaction BP Clonase™
  10563..10596   +  protein_bind   loxP: Cre-mediated recombination occurs in the 8-bp core sequence (GCATACAT). Cre recombinase
  10639..10854   +  CDS            GSLG1_CAEEL (fragment): Experimental evidence at protein level: Swiss-Prot protein existence level 1. From Caenorhabditis elegans.
