[The description below was written by a language model from this plasmid's Addgene catalogue record and pLannotate feature annotations shown in this document.]
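Description:
pMS74 is a CRISPR homology-directed repair donor plasmid for Caenorhabditis elegans, built on the pMS4 backbone and used to install a "split hygromycin" landing pad at a safe-harbor position on chromosome II (ChrII:8420157). In E. coli it is maintained as a high-copy plasmid through a ColE1/pUC-type origin and selected with ampicillin via the β-lactamase gene. Remnants of rop, bom and lacZα are backbone leftovers. The depositor sequence (about 11.9 kb) and the repository's sequencing result differ slightly in length but give the same feature layout.

The roughly 1.2 kb insert consists of a synthetic guide RNA target site, a promoterless and N-terminally truncated hygromycin resistance gene (∆HYGR, encoding residues 60–341, annotated as an hph fragment) and the unc-54 3′ UTR. On its own this fragment cannot confer resistance. The design implies that a later transgene donor supplying the missing promoter and 5′ coding portion restores hygromycin resistance only on correct integration at the synthetic guide site, which makes insertions self-selecting.

Adjacent to the insert is a loxP-flanked self-excising cassette (SEC). It carries sqt-1 sequence as a visible cuticle-morphology marker, a complete HygR gene for drug selection of the initial knock-in, and a Cre coding sequence with a tbb-2 terminator placed next to hsp-16.1 sequence, consistent with heat-shock-inducible Cre. Cre expression removes everything between the loxP sites, leaving only the landing pad and a single loxP. The homology arms are not explicitly annotated, although a C. elegans genomic fragment detected just beyond the second loxP probably belongs to one of them.
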