Addgene plasmid #154838: pMS74 (synthetic guide::∆HYGR::unc-54 3' UTR^SEC)
Purpose: Insertion of split hygromycin landing pad into ChrII:8420157 site C. elegans strains via CRISPR with SEC selection
Depositing lab: Patrick Phillips. Depositing organization: University of Oregon. Publication: Rapid Self-Selecting and Clone-Free Integration of Transgenes into Engineered CRISPR Safe Harbor Locations in Caenorhabditis elegans. Stevenson ZC, Moerdyk-Schauwecker MJ, Jamison B, Phillips PC. G3 (Bethesda). 2020 Aug 19. pii: g3.120.401400. doi: 10.1534/g3.120.401400. PubMed 32816924.
Backbone
  Vector backbone: pMS4
  Backbone size w/o insert (bp): 10683
  Total vector size (bp): 11930
  Vector type: Worm Expression, Cre/Lox, CRISPR
  Selectable markers: Hygromycin
Growth in bacteria
  Bacterial resistance: Ampicillin, 100 μg/mL
  Growth temperature: 37°C
  Growth strain: DH5alpha
  Copy number: High Copy
Gene/Insert
  Gene/Insert name: synthetic guide::∆HYGR::unc-54 3' UTR
  Species: C. elegans (nematode), Synthetic
  Insert size (bp): 1225
  Mutation: ∆HYGR is promoterless and encodes aa 60-341
  Cloning method: Gibson Cloning
  Sequencing primers: 5′ gcccaggagaacacgttag; 3′ TtGGCGTCGATCATCCTTAG
Resource information
  A portion of this plasmid was derived from a plasmid made by: Hygromycin resistance gene fragment was modified from pCFJ1663 which was received from Addgene.
Terms and licenses: Academic/Nonprofit Terms; Industry Terms: Not Available to Industry
Depositor comments: Additional protocol information can be found at: github.com/phillips-lab/SLP
How to cite: pMS74 (synthetic guide::∆HYGR::unc-54 3' UTR^SEC) was a gift from Patrick Phillips (Addgene plasmid # 154838 ; http://n2t.net/addgene:154838 ; RRID:Addgene_154838)
